Addgene plasmid #48373: pFUSB4_AACC
Depositing lab: Stephen Ekker. Depositing organization: Mayo Foundation for Medical Education and Research. Publication: High Efficiency In Vivo Genome Engineering with a Simplified 15-RVD GoldyTALEN Design. Ma AC, Lee HB, Clark KJ, Ekker SC. PLoS One. 2013 May 29;8(5):e65259. doi: 10.1371/journal.pone.0065259. Print 2013. PubMed 23734242.
Backbone
  Vector backbone: pFUS_B4
  Vector type: Mammalian Expression, TALEN
Growth in bacteria
  Bacterial resistance: Spectinomycin, 50 μg/mL
  Growth temperature: 37°C
  Growth strain: Top10
  Copy number: Unknown
Gene/Insert
  Gene/Insert name: RVD sequence: NI NI HD HD
  Species: Synthetic
  Cloning method: Unknown
  Sequencing primers: 5′ ttgatgcctggcagttccct; 3′ cgaaccgaacaggcttatgt
Terms and licenses: Academic/Nonprofit Terms; Industry Terms: Not Available to Industry
Depositor comments: Plasmid was created using Golden Gate cloning.
How to cite: pFUSB4_AACC was a gift from Stephen Ekker (Addgene plasmid # 48373 ; http://n2t.net/addgene:48373 ; RRID:Addgene_48373)
