[The description below was written by a language model from this plasmid's Addgene catalogue record and pLannotate feature annotations shown in this document.]
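Description:
pFUSB4_AACC is a small (about 2.9 kb) intermediate array plasmid for Golden Gate assembly of TAL effector nucleases, built on the pFUS_B4 backbone. It carries a synthetic, pre-assembled block of four TAL repeat modules with the repeat-variable diresidues NI NI HD HD. Under the standard TALE code these recognise the bases A, A, C and C, which gives the plasmid its name. The depositor notes that it was made by Golden Gate cloning. Although the catalogue lists it under mammalian expression and TALEN vector types, the annotated features include no eukaryotic promoter, nuclease domain or polyadenylation signal. The plasmid therefore looks like a bacterial cloning intermediate rather than an expression construct in its own right.

It replicates in E. coli from a high-copy ColE1/pUC-type origin and is selected with spectinomycin through the aadA aminoglycoside adenylyltransferase gene (SmR). This gene lies downstream of a class 1 integron Pc promoter fragment and a short remnant of a gentamicin acetyltransferase gene. Only a small lacZα fragment remains, consistent with the repeat array having replaced a lacZα screening cassette at the cloning site, and a lacI fragment is also present. The rrnB T1 and T2 terminators lie near the lacZα end of the circular map. The automated annotation does not call the TAL repeats themselves, which presumably occupy the unannotated stretch between the lacZα remnant and the resistance cassette.

The associated work describes a simplified 15-RVD GoldyTALEN design for in vivo genome engineering. Ready-made four-repeat plasmids such as this one fit that scheme as library components that can be combined with other repeat blocks and moved into a final TALEN backbone, cutting down the assembly steps needed for a custom nuclease.
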