Features (pLannotate 1.2.2; 8 found; start..end, strand, type, name):
      3..39      -  CDS            lacZα (fragment): LacZα fragment of β-galactosidase; lacZ fragment
    596..619     +  promoter       Pc promoter (fragment): intI1 (promoter lies within the coding sequence); class 1 integron promoter
    795..851     +  CDS            GmR (fragment): gentamycin acetyltransferase; aacC1; confers resistance to gentamycin
    858..1649    +  CDS            SmR: aminoglycoside adenylyltransferase (Murphy, 1985); aadA; confers resistance to spectinomycin and streptomycin
   1742..2330    +  rep_origin     ori: high-copy-number ColE1/pMB1/pBR322/pUC origin of replication
   2513..2605    +  CDS            lacI (fragment): lac repressor; lacI; The lac repressor binds to the lac operator to inhibit transcription in E. coli. This inhibition can be relieved by adding lactose or isopropyl-β-D-thiogalactopyranoside (IPTG).
   2660..2687    -  terminator     rrnB T2 terminator: transcription terminator T2 from the E. coli rrnB gene
   2819..2862    +  terminator     rrnB T1 terminator: Escherichia coli rrnB; transcription terminator T1 from the E. coli rrnB gene
>Addgene plasmid #48373 | pFUSB4_AACC | depositor full sequence | sequence record 70073 | Full Sequence
ATGTTTTCCCAGTCACGACGTTGTAAAACGACGGCCAGTCTTAAGCGTCTCATGGCCTGACCCCGGACCA
AGTGGTGGCCTATCGCCAGCAACATTGGCGGCAAGCAAGCGCTCGAAACGGTGCAGCGGCTGTTGCCGGT
GCTGTGCCAGGACCATGGCCTGACCCCGGACCAAGTGGTGGCTATCGCCAGCAACATTGGCGGCAAGCAA
GCGCTCGAAACGGTGCAGCGGCTGTTGCCGGTGCTGTGCCAGGACCATGGCCTGACTCCGGACCAAGTGG
TGGCTATCGCCAGCCACGATGGCGGCAAGCAAGCGCTCGAAACGGTGCAGCGGCTGTTGCCGGTGCTGTG
CCAGGACCATGGCCTGACTCCGGACCAAGTGGTGGCTATCGCCAGCCACGATGGCGGCAAGCAAGCGCTC
GAAACGGTGCAGCGGCTGTTGCCGGTGCTGTGCCAGGACCATGGCCTGACCCCGGACCAAGTGGTGGCTA
TCGAGACGTCTAGACCAGCCAGGACAGAAATGCCTCGACTTCGCTGCTACCCAAGGTTGCCGGGTGACGC
ACACCGTGGAAACGGATGAAGGCACGAACCCAGTGGACATAAGCCTGTTCGGTTCGTAAGCTGTAATGCA
AGTAGCGTATGCGCTCACGCAACTGGTCCAGAACCTTGACCGAACGCAGCGGTGGTAACGGCGCAGTGGC
GGTTTTCATGGCTTGTTATGACTGTTTTTTTGGGGTACAGTCTATGCCTCGGGCATCCAAGCAGCAAGCG
CGTTACGCCGTGGGTCGATGTTTGATGTTATGGAGCAGCAACGATGTTACGCAGCAGGGCAGTCGCCCTA
AAACAAAGTTAAACATTATGAGGGAAGCGGTGATCGCCGAAGTATCGACTCAACTATCAGAGGTAGTTGG
CGTCATCGAGCGCCATCTCGAACCGACGTTGCTGGCCGTACATTTGTACGGCTCCGCAGTGGATGGCGGC
CTGAAGCCACACAGTGATATTGATTTGCTGGTTACGGTGACCGTAAGGCTTGATGAAACAACGCGGCGAG
CTTTGATCAACGACCTTTTGGAAACTTCGGCTTCCCCTGGAGAGAGCGAGATTCTCCGCGCTGTAGAAGT
CACCATTGTTGTGCACGACGACATCATTCCGTGGCGTTATCCAGCTAAGCGCGAACTGCAATTTGGAGAA
TGGCAGCGCAATGACATTCTTGCAGGTATCTTCGAGCCAGCCACGATCGACATTGATCTGGCTATCTTGC
TGACAAAAGCAAGAGAACATAGCGTTGCCTTGGTAGGTCCAGCGGCGGAGGAACTCTTTGATCCGGTTCC
TGAACAGGATCTATTTGAGGCGCTAAATGAAACCTTAACGCTATGGAACTCGCCGCCCGACTGGGCTGGC
GATGAGCGAAATGTAGTGCTTACGTTGTCCCGCATTTGGTACAGCGCAGTAACCGGCAAAATCGCGCCGA
AGGATGTCGCTGCCGACTGGGCAATGGAGCGCCTGCCGGCCCAGTATCAGCCCGTCATACTTGAAGCTAG
ACAGGCTTATCTTGGACAAGAAGAAGATCGCTTGGCCTCGCGCGCAGATCAGTTGGAAGAATTTGTCCAC
TACGTGAAAGGCGAGATCACCAAGGTAGTCGGCAAATAACCCTCGAGCCACCCATGACCAAAATCCCTTA
ACGTGAGTTACGCGTCGTTCCACTGAGCGTCAGACCCCGTAGAAAAGATCAAAGGATCTTCTTGAGATCC
TTTTTTTCTGCGCGTAATCTGCTGCTTGCAAACAAAAAAACCACCGCTACCAGCGGTGGTTTGTTTGCCG
GATCAAGAGCTACCAACTCTTTTTCCGAAGGTAACTGGCTTCAGCAGAGCGCAGATACCAAATACTGTCC
TTCTAGTGTAGCCGTAGTTAGGCCACCACTTCAAGAACTCTGTAGCACCGCCTACATACCTCGCTCTGCT
AATCCTGTTACCAGTGGCTGCTGCCAGTGGCGATAAGTCGTGTCTTACCGGGTTGGACTCAAGACGATAG
TTACCGGATAAGGCGCAGCGGTCGGGCTGAACGGGGGGTTCGTGCACACAGCCCAGCTTGGAGCGAACGA
CCTACACCGAACTGAGATACCTACAGCGTGAGCATTGAGAAAGCGCCACGCTTCCCGAAGGGAGAAAGGC
GGACAGGTATCCGGTAAGCGGCAGGGTCGGAACAGGAGAGCGCACGAGGGAGCTTCCAGGGGGAAACGCC
TGGTATCTTTATAGTCCTGTCGGGTTTCGCCACCTCTGACTTGAGCGTCGATTTTTGTGATGCTCGTCAG
GGGGGCGGAGCCTATGGAAAAACGCCAGCAACGCGGCCTTTTTACGGTTCCTGGCCTTTTGCTGGCCTTT
TGCTCACATGTTCTTTCCTGCGTTATCCCCTGATTCTGTGGATAACCGTATTACCGCCTTTGAGTGAGCT
GATACCGCTCGCCGCAGCCGAACGACCGAGCGCAGCGAGTCAGTGAGCGAGGAAGCGGAAGAGCGCCCAA
TACGCAAACCGCCTCTCCCCGCGCGTTGGCCGATTCATTAATGCAGCTGGCACGACAGGTTTCCCGACTG
GAAAGCGGGCAGTGAGCGCAACGCAATTAATACGCGTACCGCTAGCCAGGAAGAGTTTGTAGAAACGCAA
AAAGGCCATCCGTCAGGATGGCCTTCTGCTTAGTTTGATGCCTGGCAGTTTATGGCGGGCGTCCTGCCCG
CCACCCTCCGGGCCGTTGCTTCACAACGTTCAAATCCGCTCCCGGCGGATTTGTCCTACTCAGGAGAGCG
TTCACCGACAAACAACAGATAAAACGAAAGGCCCAGTCTTCCGACTGAGCCTTTCGTTTTATTTGATGCC
TGGCAGTTCCCTACTCTCGCGTTAACGCTAGCATGG
