>Addgene plasmid #48373 | pFUSB4_AACC | addgene partial sequence | sequence record 70771 | pCR8_F1 5'-ttgatgcctggcagttccct-3'
TTGTAAAACGACGGCCAGTCTTAAGCGTCTCATGGCCTGACCCCGGACCAAGTGGTGGCTATCGCCAGCA
ACATTGGCGGCAAGCAAGCGCTCGAAACGGTGCAGCGGCTGTTGCCGGTGCTGTGCCAGGACCATGGCCT
GACCCCGGACCAAGTGGTGGCTATCGCCAGCAACATTGGCGGCAAGCAAGCGCTCGAAACGGTGCAGCGG
CTGTTGCCGGTGCTGTGCCAGGACCATGGCCTGACTCCGGACCAAGTGGTGGCTATCGCCAGCCACGATG
GCGGCAAGCAAGCGCTCGAAACGGTGCAGCGGCTGTTGCCGGTGCTGTGCCAGGACCATGGCCTGACTCC
GGACCAAGTGGTGGCTATCGCCAGCCACGATGGCGGCAAGCAAGCGCTCGAAACGGTGCAGCGGCTGTTG
CCGGTGCTGTGCCAGGACCATGGCCTGACCCCGGACCAAGTGGTGGCTATCGAGACGTCTAGACCAGCCA
GGACAGAAATGCCTCGACTTCGCTGCTACCCAAGGTTGCCGGGTGACGCACACCGTGGAAACGGATGAAG
GCACGAACCCAGTGGACATAAGCCTGTTCGGTTCGTAAGCTGTAATGCAAGTAGCGTATGCGCTCACGCA
ACTGGTCCAGAACCTTGACCGAACGCAGCGGTGGTAACGGCGCAGTGGCGGTTTTCATGGCTTGTTATGA
CTGTTTTTTTGGGGTACAGTCTATGCCTCGGGCATCCAAGCAGCAAGCGCGTTACGCCGTGGGTCGATGT
TTGATGTTATGGAGCAGCAACGATGTTACGCAGCAGGGCAGTCGCCCTAAAACAAAGTTAAACATTATGA
